>Addgene plasmid #76389 | BMPR2 gRNA (BRDN0001146229) | addgene full sequence | sequence record 185744 | Addgene Assembled Sequence
CCCGGGTGCAAAGATGGATAAAGTTTTAAACAGAGAGGAATCTTTGCAGCTAATGGACCTTCTAGGTCTT
GAAAGGAGTGGGAATTGGCTCCGGTGCCCGTCAGTGGGCAGAGCGCACATCGCCCACAGTCCCCGAGAAG
TTGGGGGGAGGGGTCGGCAATTGATCCGGTGCCTAGAGAAGGTGGCGCGGGGTAAACTGGGAAAGTGATG
TCGTGTACTGGCTCCGCCTTTTTCCCGAGGGTGGGGGAGAACCGTATATAAGTGCAGTAGTCGCCGTGAA
CGTTCTTTTTCGCAACGGGTTTGCCGCCAGAACACAGGTAAGTGCCGTGTGTGGTTCCCGCGGGCCTGGC
CTCTTTACGGGTTATGGCCCTTGCGTGCCTTGAATTACTTCCACCTGGCTGCAGTACGTGATTCTTGATC
CCGAGCTTCGGGTTGGAAGTGGGTGGGAGAGTTCGAGGCCTTGCGCTTAAGGAGCCCCTTCGCCTCGTGC
TTGAGTTGAGGCCTGGCCTGGGCGCTGGGGCCGCCGCGTGCGAATCTGGTGGCACCTTCGCGCCTGTCTC
GCTGCTTTCGATAAGTCTCTAGCCATTTAAAATTTTTGATGACCTGCTGCGACGCTTTTTTTCTGGCAAG
ATAGTCTTGTAAATGCGGGCCAAGATCTGCACACTGGTATTTCGGTTTTTGGGGCCGCGGGCGGCGACGG
GGCCCGTGCGTCCCAGCGCACATGTTCGGCGAGGCGGGGCCTGCGAGCGCGGCCACCGAGAATCGGACGG
GGGTAGTCTCAAGCTGGCCGGCCTGCTCTGGTGCCTGGCCTCGCGCCGCCGTGTATCGCCCCGCCCTGGG
CGGCAAGGCTGGCCCGGTCGGCACCAGTTGCGTGAGCGGAAAGATGGCCGCTTCCCGGCCCTGCTGCAGG
GAGCTCAAAATGGAGGACGCGGCGCTCGGGAGAGCGGGCGGGTGAGTCACCCACACAAAGGAAAAGGGCC
TTTCCGTCCTCAGCCGTCGCTTCATGTGACTCCACGGAGTACCGGGCGCCGTCCAGGCACCTCGATTAGT
TCTCGAGCTTTTGGAGTACGTCGTCTTTAGGTTGGGGGGAGGGGTTTTATGCGATGGAGTTTCCCCACAC
TGAGTGGGTGGAGACTGAAGTTAGGCCAGCTTGGCACTTGATGTAATTCTCCTTGGAATTTGCCCTTTTT
GAGTTTGGATCTTGGTTCATTCTCAAGCCTCAGACAGTGGTTCAAAGTTTTTTTCTTCCATTTCAGGTGT
CGTGACGTACGGCCACCATGACCGAGTACAAGCCCACGGTGCGCCTCGCCACCCGCGACGACGTCCCCAG
GGCCGTACGCACCCTCGCCGCCGCGTTCGCCGACTACCCCGCCACGCGCCACACCGTCGATCCGGACCGC
CACATCGAGCGGGTCACCGAGCTGCAAGAACTCTTCCTCACGCGCGTCGGGCTCGACATCGGCAAGGTGT
GGGTCGCGGACGACGGCGCCGCCGTGGCGGTCTGGACCACGCCGGAGAGCGTCGAAGCGGGGGCGGTGTT
CGCCGAGATCGGCCCGCGCATGGCCGAGTTGAGCGGTTCCCGGCTGGCCGCGCAGCAACAGATGGAAGGC
CTCCTGGCGCCGCACCGGCCCAAGGAGCCCGCGTGGTTCCTGGCCACCGTCGGAGTCTCGCCCGACCACC
AGGGCAAGGGTCTGGGCAGCGCCGTCGTGCTCCCCGGAGTGGAGGCGGCCGAGCGCGCCGGGGTGCCCGC
CTTCCTGGAGACCTCCGCGCCCCGCAACCTCCCCTTCTACGAGCGGCTCGGCTTCACCGTCACCGCCGAC
GTCGAGGTGCCCGAAGGACCGCGCACCTGGTGCATGACCCGCAAGCCCGGTGCCTGAACGCGTTAAGTCG
ACAATCAACCTCTGGATTACAAAATTTGTGAAAGATTGACTGGTATTCTTAACTATGTTGCTCCTTTTAC
GCTATGTGGATACGCTGCTTTAATGCCTTTGTATCATGCTATTGCTTCCCGTATGGCTTTCATTTTCTCC
TCCTTGTATAAATCCTGGTTGCTGTCTCTTTATGAGGAGTTGTGGCCCGTTGTCAGGCAACGTGGCGTGG
TGTGCACTGTGTTTGCTGACGCAACCCCCACTGGTTGGGGCATTGCCACCACCTGTCAGCTCCTTTCCGG
GACTTTCGCTTTCCCCCTCCCTATTGCCACGGCGGAACTCATCGCCGCCTGCCTTGCCCGCTGCTGGACA
GGGGCTCGGCTGTTGGGCACTGACAATTCCGTGGTGTTGTCGGGGAAATCATCGTCCTTTCCTTGGCTGC
TCGCCTGTGTTGCCACCTGGATTCTGCGCGGGACGTCCTTCTGCTACGTCCCTTCGGCCCTCAATCCAGC
GGACCTTCCTTCCCGCGGCCTGCTGCCGGCTCTGCGGCCTCTTCCGCGTCTTCGCCTTCGCCCTCAGACG
AGTCGGATCTCCCTTTGGGCCGCCTCCCCGCGTCGACTTTAAGACCAATGACTTACAAGGCAGCTGTAGA
TCTTAGCCACTTTTTAAAAGAAAAGGGGGGACTGGAAGGGCTAATTCACTCCCAACGAAGACAAGATCTG
CTTTTTGCTTGTACTGGGTCTCTCTGGTTAGACCAGATCTGAGCCTGGGAGCTCTCTGGCTAACTAGGGA
ACCCACTGCTTAAGCCTCAATAAAGCTTGCCTTGAGTGCTTCAAGTAGTGTGTGCCCGTCTGTTGTGTGA
CTCTGGTAACTAGAGATCCCTCAGACCCTTTTAGTCAGTGTGGAAAATCTCTAGCAGTACGTATAGTAGT
TCATGTCATCTTATTATTCAGTATTTATAACTTGCAAAGAAATGAATATCAGAGAGTGAGAGGAACTTGT
TTATTGCAGCTTATAATGGTTACAAATAAAGCAATAGCATCACAAATTTCACAAATAAAGCATTTTTTTC
ACTGCATTCTAGTTGTGGTTTGTCCAAACTCATCAATGTATCTTATCATGTCTGGCTCTAGCTATCCCGC
CCCTAACTCCGCCCATCCCGCCCCTAACTCCGCCCAGTTCCGCCCATTCTCCGCCCCATGGCTGACTAAT
TTTTTTTATTTATGCAGAGGCCGAGGCCGCCTCGGCCTCTGAGCTATTCCAGAAGTAGTGAGGAGGCTTT
TTTGGAGGCCTAGGGACGTACCCAATTCGCCCTATAGTGAGTCGTATTACGCGCGCTCACTGGCCGTCGT
TTTACAACGTCGTGACTGGGAAAACCCTGGCGTTACCCAACTTAATCGCCTTGCAGCACATCCCCCTTTC
GCCAGCTGGCGTAATAGCGAAGAGGCCCGCACCGATCGCCCTTCCCAACAGTTGCGCAGCCTGAATGGCG
AATGGG
[124 nt withheld, positions 3367-3490]
C
[91 nt withheld, positions 3492-3582]
A
[49 nt withheld, positions 3584-3632]
CCTTTGACGTTGGAGTCCACGTTCTTT
[37 nt withheld, positions 3660-3696]
ACCCTATCTCGGTCTATTCTTTTGATTTATAAGGGATTTTGCCGATTTCGGCCTATTGGTTAAAAAATGA
GCTGATTTAACAAAAATTTAACGCGAATTTTAACAAAATATTAACGCTTACAATTTAGGTGGCACTTTTC
GGGGAAATGTGCGCGGAACCCCTATTTGTTTATTTTTCTAAATACATTCAAATATGTATCCGCTCATGAG
ACAATAACCCTGATAAATGCTTCAATAATATTGAAAAAGGAAGAGTATGAGTATTCAACATTTCCGTGTC
GCCCTTATTCCCTTTTTTGCGGCATTTTGCCTTCCTGTTTTTGCTCACCCAGAAACGCTGGTGAAAGTAA
AAGATGCTGAAGATCAGTTGGGTGCACGAGTGGGTTACATCGAACTGGATCTCAACAGCGGTAAGATCCT
TGAGAGTTTTCGCCCCGAAGAACGTTTTCCAATGATGAGCACTTTTAAAGTTCTGCTATGTGGCGCGGTA
TTATCCCGTATTGACGCCGGGCAAGAGCAACTCGGTCGCCGCATACACTATTCTCAGAATGACTTGGTTG
AGTACTCACCAGTCACAGAAAAGCATCTTACGGATGGCATGACAGTAAGAGAATTATGCAGTGCTGCCAT
AACCATGAGTGATAACACTGCGGCCAACTTACTTCTGACAACGATCGGAGGACCGAAGGAGCTAACCGCT
TTTTTGCACAACATGGGGGATCATGTAACTCGCCTTGATCGTTGGGAACCGGAGCTGAATGAAGCCATAC
CAAACGACGAGCGTGACACCACGATGCCTGTAGCAATGGCAACAACGTTGCGCAAACTATTAACTGGCGA
ACTACTTACTCTAGCTTCCCGGCAACAATTAATAGACTGGATGGAGGCGGATAAAGTTGCAGGACCACTT
CTGCGCTCGGCCCTTCCGGCTGGCTGGTTTATTGCTGATAAATCTGGAGCCGGTGAGCGTGGGTCTCGCG
GTATCATTGCAGCACTGGGGCCAGATGGTAAGCCCTCCCGTATCGTAGTTATCTACACGACGGGGAGTCA
GGCAACTATGGATGAACGAAATAGACAGATCGCTGAGATAGGTGCCTCACTGATTAAGCATTGGTAACTG
TCAGACCAAGTTTACTCATATATACTTTAGATTGATTTAAAACTTCATTTTTAATTTAAAAGGATCTAGG
TGAAGATCCTTTTTGATAATCTCATGACCAAAATCCCTTAACGTGAGTTTTCGTTCCACTGAGCGTCAGA
CCCCGTAGAAAAGATCAAAGGATCTTCTTGAGATCCTTTTTTTCTGCGCGTAATCTGCTGCTTGCAAACA
AAAAAACCACCGCTACCAGCGGTGGTTTGTTTGCCGGATCAAGAGCTACCAACTCTTTTTCCGAAGGTAA
CTGGCTTCAGCAGAGCGCAGATACCAAATACTGTTCTTCTAGTGTAGCCGTAGTTAGGCCACCACTTCAA
GAACTCTGTAGCACCGCCTACATACCTCGCTCTGCTAATCCTGTTACCAGTGGCTGCTGCCAGTGGCGAT
AAGTCGTGTCTTACCGGGTTGGACTCAAGACGATAGTTACCGGATAAGGCGCAGCGGTCGGGCTGAACGG
GGGGTTCGTGCACACAGCCCAGCTTGGAGCGAACGACCTACACCGAACTGAGATACCTACAGCGTGAGCT
ATGAGAAAGCGCCACGCTTCCCGAAGGGAGAAAGGCGGACAGGTATCCGGTAAGCGGCAGGGTCGGAACA
GGAGAGCGCACGAGGGAGCTTCCAGGGGGAAACGCCTGGTATCTTTATAGTCCTGTCGGGTTTCGCCACC
TCTGACTTGAGCGTCGATTTTTGTGATGCTCGTCAGGGGGGCGGAGCCTATGGAAAAACGCCAGCAACGC
GGCCTTTTTACGGTTCCTGGCCTTTTGCTGGCCTTTTGCTCACATGTTCTTTCCTGCGTTATCCCCTGAT
TCTGTGGATAACCGTATTACCGCCTTTGAGTGAGCTGATACCGCTCGCCGCAGCCGAACGACCGAGCGCA
GCGAGTCAGTGAGCGAGGAAGCGGAAGAGCGCCCAATACGCAAACCGCCTCTCCCCGCGCGTTGGCCGAT
TCATTAATGCAGCTGGCACGACAGGTTTCCCGACTGGAAAGCGGGCAGTGAGCGCAACGCAATTAATGTG
AGTTAGCTCACTCATTAGGCACCCCAGGCTTTACACTTTATGCTTCCGGCTCGTATGTTGTGTGGAATTG
TGAGCGGATAACAATTTCACACAGGAAACAGCTATGACCATGATTACGCCAAGCGCGCAATTAACCCTCA
CTAAAGGGAACAAAAGCTGGAGCTGCAAGCTTAATGTAGTCTTATGCAATACTCTTGTAGTCTTGCAACA
TGGTAACGATGAGTTAGCAACATGCCTTACAAGGAGAGAAAAAGCACCGTGCATGCCGATTGGTGGAAGT
AAGGTGGTACGATCGTGCCTTATTAGGAAGGCAACAGACGGGTCTGACATGGATTGGACGAACCACTGAA
TTGCCGCATTGCAGAGATATTGTATTTAAGTGCCTAGCTCGATACATAAACGGGTCTCTCTGGTTAGACC
AGATCTGAGCCTGGGAGCTCTCTGGCTAACTAGGGAACCCACTGCTTAAGCCTCAATAAAGCTTGCCTTG
AGTGCTTCAAGTAGTGTGTGCCCGTCTGTTGTGTGACTCTGGTAACTAGAGATCCCTCAGACCCTTTTAG
TCAGTGTGGAAAATCTCTAGCAGTGGCGCCCGAACAGGGACTTGAAAGCGAAAGGGAAACCAGAGGAGCT
CTCTCGACGCAGGACTCGGCTTGCTGAAGCGCGCACGGCAAGAGGCGAGGGGCGGCGACTGGTGAGTACG
CCAAAAATTTTGACTAGCGGAGGCTAGAAGGAGAGAGATGGGTGCGAGAGCGTCAGTATTAAGCGGGGGA
GAATTAGATCGCGATGGGAAAAAATTCGGTTAAGGCCAGGGGGAAAGAAAAAATATAAATTAAAACATAT
AGTATGGGCAAGCAGGGAGCTAGAACGATTCGCAGTTAATCCTGGCCTGTTAGAAACATCAGAAGGCTGT
AGACAAATACTGGGACAGCTACAACCATCCCTTCAGACAGGATCAGAAGAACTTAGATCATTATATAATA
CAGTAGCAACCCTCTATTGTGTGCATCAAAGGATAGAGATAAAAGACACCAAGGAAGCTTTAGACAAGAT
AGAGGAAGAGCAAAACAAAAGTAAGACCACCGCACAGCAAGCGGCCGCTGATCTTCAGACCTGGAGGAGG
AGATATGAGGGACAATTGGAGAAGTGAATTATATAAATATAAAGTAGTAAAAATTGAACCATTAGGAGTA
GCACCCACCAAGGCAAAGAGAAGAGTGGTGCAGAGAGAAAAAAGAGCAGTGGGAATAGGAGCTTTGTTCC
TTGGGTTCTTGGGAGCAGCAGGAAGCACTATGGGCGCAGCGTCAATGACGCTGACGGTACAGGCCAGACA
ATTATTGTCTGGTATAGTGCAGCAGCAGAACAATTTGCTGAGGGCTATTGAGGCGCAACAGCATCTGTTG
CAACTCACAGTCTGGGGCATCAAGCAGCTCCAGGCAAGAATCCTGGCTGTGGAAAGATACCTAAAGGATC
AACAGCTCCTGGGGATTTGGGGTTGCTCTGGAAAACTCATTTGCACCACTGCTGTGCCTTGGAATGCTAG
TTGGAGTAATAAATCTCTGGAACAGATTTGGAATCACACGACCTGGATGGAGTGGGACAGAGAAATTAAC
AATTACACAAGCTTAATACACTCCTTAATTGAAGAATCGCAAAACCAGCAAGAAAAGAATGAACAAGAAT
TATTGGAATTAGATAAATGGGCAAGTTTGTGGAATTGGTTTAACATAACAAATTGGCTGTGGTATATAAA
ATTATTCATAATGATAGTAGGAGGCTTGGTAGGTTTAAGAATAGTTTTTGCTGTACTTTCTATAGTGAAT
AGAGTTAGGCAGGGATATTCACCATTATCGTTTCAGACCCACCTCCCAACCCCGAGGGGACCCAGAGAGG
GCCTATTTCCCATGATTCCTTCATATTTGCATATACGATACAAGGCTGTTAGAGAGATAATTAGAATTAA
TTTGACTGTAAACACAAAGATATTAGTACAAAATACGTGACGTAGAAAGTAATAATTTCTTGGGTAGTTT
GCAGTTTTAAAATTATGTTTTAAAATGGACTATCATATGCTTACCGTAACTTGAAAGTATTTCGATTTCT
TGGCTTTATATATCTTGTGGAAAGGACGAAACACCGCAGCACACCTTTGACTATAGGTTTTAGAGCTAGA
AATAGCAAGTTAAAATAAGGCTAGTCCGTTATCAACTTGAAAAAGTGGCACCGAGTCGGTGCTTTTTTAA
GCTTGGCGTAACTAGATCTTGAGACAAATGGCAGTATTCATCCACAATTTTAAAAGAAAAGGGGGGATTG
GGGGGTACAGTGCAGGGGAAAGAATAGTAGACATAATAGCAACAGACATACAAACTAAAGAATTACAAAA
ACAAATTACAAAAATTCAAAATTTTCGGGTTTATTACAGGGACAGCAGAGATCCACTTTGGCGCCGGCTC
GAGGGGG
Features (pLannotate 1.2.2; 29 found; start..end, strand, type, name):
     14..80      +  CDS            small t antigen (fragment): SV40 (simian virus 40) small t antigen
    106..317     +  promoter       EF-1α core promoter: core promoter for human elongation factor EF-1α
    318..1256    +  intron         EF-1α intron A: intron upstream of the start codon of human EF-1α
   1278..1877    +  CDS            PuroR (fragment): puromycin N-acetyltransferase; pac from Streptomyces; confers resistance to puromycin
   1893..2481    +  misc_feature   WPRE: woodchuck hepatitis virus posttranscriptional regulatory element
   2532..2551    +  misc_feature   cPPT/CTS (fragment): central polypurine tract and central termination sequence of HIV-1
   2553..2786    +  LTR            3' LTR (ΔU3): self-inactivating 3' long terminal repeat (LTR) from HIV-1
   2864..2985    +  polyA_signal   SV40 poly(A) signal: SV40 polyadenylation signal
   3025..3160    +  rep_origin     SV40 ori: SV40 origin of replication
   3181..3199    -  promoter       T7 promoter: promoter for bacteriophage T7 RNA polymerase
   3207..3362    +  CDS            lacZα (fragment): LacZα fragment of β-galactosidase; lacZ fragment
   3367..3795    +  rep_origin     f1 ori (sequence partly withheld): f1 bacteriophage origin of replication; arrow indicates direction of (+) strand synthesis
   3848..3952    +  promoter       AmpR promoter: bla
   3953..4813    +  CDS            AmpR: β-lactamase; bla; confers resistance to ampicillin, carbenicillin, and related antibiotics
   4984..5572    +  rep_origin     ori: high-copy-number ColE1/pMB1/pBR322/pUC origin of replication
   5755..5847    +  CDS            lacI (fragment): lac repressor; lacI; The lac repressor binds to the lac operator to inhibit transcription in E. coli. This inhibition can be relieved by adding lactose or isopropyl-β-D-thiogalactopyranoside (IPTG).
   5860..5881    +  protein_bind   CAP binding site: CAP binding activates transcription in the presence of cAMP. E. coli catabolite activator protein
   5896..5926    +  promoter       lac promoter: promoter for the E. coli lac operon
   5934..5950    +  protein_bind   lac operator: The lac repressor binds to the lac operator to inhibit transcription in E. coli. This inhibition can be relieved by adding lactose or isopropyl-β-D-thiogalactopyranoside (IPTG). lac repressor encoded by lacI
   5995..6013    +  promoter       T3 promoter: promoter for bacteriophage T3 RNA polymerase
   6041..6267    +  promoter       RSV promoter: Rous sarcoma virus enhancer/promoter
   6268..6448    +  LTR            5' LTR (truncated): truncated 5' long terminal repeat (LTR) from HIV-1
   6495..6620    +  misc_feature   HIV-1 Ψ: packaging signal of human immunodeficiency virus type 1
   6604..6967    +  CDS            HIV-1 gag (fragment): gag protein from human immunodeficiency virus 1; gag
   7113..7346    +  misc_feature   RRE: The Rev response element (RRE) of HIV-1 allows for Rev-dependent mRNA export from the nucleus to the cytoplasm.
   7723..7749    +  CDS            Rev (fragment): human immunodeficiency virus 1 (HIV-1) Rev protein; rev; enhances nuclear export of unspliced and incompletely spliced viral mRNAs
   7753..7993    +  promoter       U6 promoter: RNA polymerase III promoter for human U6 snRNA
   8023..8098    +  misc_RNA       gRNA scaffold: guide RNA scaffold for the Streptococcus pyogenes CRISPR/Cas9 system
   8154..8271    +  misc_feature   cPPT/CTS: central polypurine tract and central termination sequence of HIV-1
