[The description below was written by a language model from this plasmid's Addgene catalogue record and pLannotate feature annotations shown in this document.]
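Description:
BMPR2 gRNA (BRDN0001146229) is a third-generation lentiviral guide RNA plasmid built on the lentiGuide-Puro backbone, designed to direct Streptococcus pyogenes Cas9 to the human BMPR2 gene (bone morphogenetic protein receptor type 2). It is propagated in E. coli as a high-copy plasmid through a ColE1/pUC-type origin with ampicillin selection from the β-lactamase gene. The backbone also carries an f1 origin, an SV40 origin and poly(A) signal, and remnants of a lac/T7/T3 cloning region.

The viral genome is driven in packaging cells by an RSV promoter fused to a truncated HIV-1 5' LTR, which makes transcription Tat-independent. This is followed by the Ψ packaging signal, a gag fragment, the Rev response element for Rev-dependent nuclear export, and a central polypurine tract. The genome ends in a ΔU3 self-inactivating 3' LTR, so the integrated provirus lacks LTR promoter activity. Within this frame, a human U6 RNA polymerase III promoter transcribes the BMPR2-specific spacer joined to the Cas9 gRNA scaffold. A separate EF-1α core promoter with its intron A expresses puromycin N-acetyltransferase, allowing selection of transduced mammalian cells. A WPRE downstream enhances transcript expression.

The plasmid does not encode Cas9, so it must be used with a separate Cas9 vector such as lentiCas9-Blast or in cells that already express the nuclease. The guide was designed against the BMPR2 reference transcript and belongs to a human kinome gRNA collection associated with work on optimized sgRNA design. It is typically used for BMPR2 knockout studies.
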