Addgene plasmid #76389: BMPR2 gRNA (BRDN0001146229)
Purpose: 3rd generation lentiviral gRNA plasmid targeting human BMPR2
Depositing lab: John Doench & David Root. Depositing organization: Broad Institute. Publication: Optimized sgRNA design to maximize activity and minimize off-target effects of CRISPR-Cas9. Doench JG, Fusi N, Sullender M, Hegde M, Vaimberg EW, Donovan KF, Smith I, Tothova Z, Wilen C, Orchard R, Virgin HW, Listgarten J, Root DE. Nat Biotechnol. 2016 Jan 18. doi: 10.1038/nbt.3437. PubMed 26780180.
Backbone
  Vector backbone: lentiGuide-Puro
  Backbone manufacturer: Zhang Lab (Addgene plasmid # 52963)
  Vector type: Mammalian Expression, Lentiviral, CRISPR
  Selectable markers: Puromycin
Growth in bacteria
  Bacterial resistance: Ampicillin, 100 μg/mL
  Growth temperature: 37°C
  Growth strain: DH5alpha
  Copy number: High Copy
Gene/Insert
  Gene/Insert name: BMPR2 (alt names: BMPR2; NM_001204.6)
  gRNA/shRNA sequence: CAGCACACCTTTGACTATAG
  Species: H. sapiens (human)
  Entrez Gene: BMPR2 (a.k.a. BMPR-II, BMPR3, BMR2, BRK-3, POVD1, PPH1, T-ALK)
  Promoter: hU6
  Cloning method: Unknown
  Sequencing primers: 5′ U6-F; 3′ pS2-R
Terms and licenses: Academic/Nonprofit Terms; Industry Terms: Not Available to Industry
Depositor comments: The gRNA was designed to target the following Genbank reference sequence(s): NM_001204.6. Note that this plasmid does NOT contain Cas9. It should be used in conjunction with lentiCas9-Blast (Addgene #52962) or otherwise with cell lines already expressing Cas9. Browse the full kinome gRNA library at http://www.addgene.org/pooled-library/broadgpp-human-kinome/ or visit http://www.broadinstitute.org/rnai/public/ for detailed protocols and information.
How to cite: BMPR2 gRNA (BRDN0001146229) was a gift from John Doench & David Root (Addgene plasmid # 76389 ; http://n2t.net/addgene:76389 ; RRID:Addgene_76389)
