>Addgene plasmid #76389 | BMPR2 gRNA (BRDN0001146229) | depositor partial sequence | sequence record 143849 | Target Sequence
CAGCACACCTTTGACTATAG
