>Addgene plasmid #76389 | BMPR2 gRNA (BRDN0001146229) | addgene partial sequence | sequence record 185743 | hU6-F
TAGAAAGTAATAATTTCTTGGGTAGTTTGCAGTTTTAAAATTATGTTTTAAAATGGACTATCATATGCTT
ACCGTAACTTGAAAGTATTTCGATTTCTTGGCTTTATATATCTTGTGGAAAGGACGAAACACCGCAGCAC
ACCTTTGACTATAGGTTTTAGAGCTAGAAATAGCAAGTTAAAATAAGGCTAGTCCGTTATCAACTTGAAA
AAGTGGCACCGAGTCGGTGCTTTTTTAAGCTTGGCGTAACTAGATCTTGAGACAAATGGCAGTATTCATC
CACAATTTTAAAAGAAAAGGGGGGATTGGGGGGTACAGTGCAGGGGAAAGAATAGTAGACATAATAGCAA
CAGACATACAAACTAAAGAATTACAAAAACAAATTACAAAAATTCAAAATTTTCGGGTTTATTACAGGGA
CAGCAGAGATCCACTTTGGCGCCGGCTCGAGGGGGCCCGGGTGCAAAGATGGATAAAGTTTTAAACAGAG
AGGAATCTTTGCAGCTAATGGACCTTCTAGGTCTTGAAAGGAGTGGGAATTGGCTCCGGTGCCCGTCAGT
GGGCAGAGCG
